>Addgene plasmid #89749 | pYpet-Optop38i | addgene full sequence | sequence record 192489 | Addgene NGS Result
TCCTGCGTTATCCCCTGATTCTGTGGATAACCGTATTACCGCCATGCATTAGTTATTAATAGTAATCAAT
TACGGGGTCATTAGTTCATAGCCCATATATGGAGTTCCGCGTTACATAACTTACGGTAAATGGCCCGCCT
GGCTGACCGCCCAACGACCCCCGCCCATTGACGTCAATAATGACGTATGTTCCCATAGTAACGCCAATAG
GGACTTTCCATTGACGTCAATGGGTGGAGTATTTACGGTAAACTGCCCACTTGGCAGTACATCAAGTGTA
TCATATGCCAAGTACGCCCCCTATTGACGTCAATGACGGTAAATGGCCCGCCTGGCATTATGCCCAGTAC
ATGACCTTATGGGACTTTCCTACTTGGCAGTACATCTACGTATTAGTCATCGCTATTACCATGGTGATGC
GGTTTTGGCAGTACATCAATGGGCGTGGATAGCGGTTTGACTCACGGGGATTTCCAAGTCTCCACCCCAT
TGACGTCAATGGGAGTTTGTTTTGGCACCAAAATCAACGGGACTTTCCAAAATGTCGTAACAACTCCGCC
CCATTGACGCAAATGGGCGGTAGGCGTGTACGGTGGGAGGTCTATATAAGCAGAGCTGGTTTAGTGAACC
GTCAGATCCGCTAGCGCTACCGGTCGCCACCATGGTGAGCAAGGGCGAGGAGCTGTTCACCGGGGTGGTG
CCCATCCTGGTCGAGCTGGACGGCGACGTAAACGGCCACAAGTTCAGCGTGTCCGGCGAGGGCGAGGGCG
ATGCCACCTACGGCAAGCTGACCCTGAAGCTTCTATGCACCACCGGCAAGCTGCCCGTGCCCTGGCCCAC
CCTCGTGACCACCCTGGGCTACGGCCTGCAGTGCTTCGCCCGCTACCCCGACCACATGAAGCAGCACGAC
TTCTTCAAGTCCGCCATGCCCGAAGGCTACGTCCAGGAGCGCACCATCTTCTTCAAGGACGACGGCAACT
ACAAGACCCGCGCCGAGGTGAAGTTCGAGGGCGACACCCTGGTGAACCGCATCGAGCTGAAGGGCATCGA
CTTCAAGGAGGACGGCAACATCCTGGGGCACAAGCTGGAGTACAACTACAACAGCCACAACGTCTATATC
ACCGCCGACAAGCAGAAGAACGGCATCAAGGCCAACTTCAAGATCCGCCACAACATCGAGGACGGCGGCG
TGCAGCTCGCCGACCACTACCAGCAGAACACCCCCATCGGCGACGGCCCCGTGCTGCTGCCCGACAACCA
CTACCTGAGCTACCAGTCCGCCCTGTTCAAAGACCCCAACGAGAAGCGCGATCACATGGTCCTGCTGGAG
TTCCTGACCGCCGCCGGGATCACTGAGGGCATGAACGAGCTGTACAAGTCCGGACTCAGATCTCGAGCTC
AAGCTTCGAATTCACTGGCAACAACACTGGAGAGAATCGAGAAAAACTTCGTCATCACCGACCCTAGACT
GCCCGATAATCCTATCATCTTCGCCTCCGACTCATTTCTCCAGCTCACTGAGTACTCTCGGGAGGAAATT
CTGGGCCGGAATTGCCGGTTCCTCCAGGGACCTGAAACCGATAGAGCCACTGTCCGAAAAATCCGGGATG
CCATCGACAATCAGACTGAGGTGACCGTCCAGCTCATCAATTACACCAAATCTGGCAAAAAATTCTGGAA
CCTGTTCCACCTCCAGCCTATGAGAGATCAGAAGGGCGACGTCCAGTACTTTATTGGCGTCCAGCTGGAT
GGAACTGAACATGTGAGGGACGCTGCAGAACGAGAGGGCGTGATGCTCATCAAAAAAACCGCCGAAAACA
TCGATGAGGCCGCTAAAGAGCTGTCTAGAAAGCGGAAGAAGGACCTGCGGATCTCCTGCATGTTCTAGGA
TCCACCGGATCTAGATAACTGATCATAATCAGCCATACCACATTTGTAGAGGTTTTACTTGCTTTAAAAA
ACCTCCCACACCTCCCCCTGAACCTGAAACATAAAATGAATGCAATTGTTGTTGTTAACTTGTTTATTGC
AGCTTATAATGGTTACAAATAAAGCAATAGCATCACAAATTTCACAAATAAAGCATTTTTTTCACTGCAT
TCTAGTTGTGGTTTGTCCAAACTCATCAATGTATCTTAACGCGTAAATTGTAAGCGTTAATATTTTGTTA
AAATTCGCGTTAAATTTTTGTTAAATCAGCTCATTTTTTAACCAATAGGCCGAAATCGGCAAAATCCCTT
ATAAATCAAAAGAATAGACCGAGATAGGGT
[37 nt withheld, positions 2271-2307]
AAAGAACGTGGACTCCAACGTCAAAGG
[49 nt withheld, positions 2335-2383]
T
[91 nt withheld, positions 2385-2475]
G
[124 nt withheld, positions 2477-2600]
CAGGTGGCACTTTTCGGGGAAATGTGCGCGGAACCCCTATTTGTTTATTTTTCTAAATACATTCAAATAT
GTATCCGCTCATGAGACAATAACCCTGATAAATGCTTCAATAATATTGAAAAAGGAAGAGTCCTGAGGCG
GAAAGAACCAGCTGTGGAATGTGTGTCAGTTAGGGTGTGGAAAGTCCCCAGGCTCCCCAGCAGGCAGAAG
TATGCAAAGCATGCATCTCAATTAGTCAGCAACCAGGTGTGGAAAGTCCCCAGGCTCCCCAGCAGGCAGA
AGTATGCAAAGCATGCATCTCAATTAGTCAGCAACCATAGTCCCGCCCCTAACTCCGCCCATCCCGCCCC
TAACTCCGCCCAGTTCCGCCCATTCTCCGCCCCATGGCTGACTAATTTTTTTTATTTATGCAGAGGCCGA
GGCCGCCTCGGCCTCTGAGCTATTCCAGAAGTAGTGAGGAGGCTTTTTTGGAGGCCTAGGCTTTTGCAAA
GATCGATCAAGAGACAGGATGAGGATCGTTTCGCATGATTGAACAAGATGGATTGCACGCAGGTTCTCCG
GCCGCTTGGGTGGAGAGGCTATTCGGCTATGACTGGGCACAACAGACAATCGGCTGCTCTGATGCCGCCG
TGTTCCGGCTGTCAGCGCAGGGGCGCCCGGTTCTTTTTGTCAAGACCGACCTGTCCGGTGCCCTGAATGA
ACTGCAAGACGAGGCAGCGCGGCTATCGTGGCTGGCCACGACGGGCGTTCCTTGCGCAGCTGTGCTCGAC
GTTGTCACTGAAGCGGGAAGGGACTGGCTGCTATTGGGCGAAGTGCCGGGGCAGGATCTCCTGTCATCTC
ACCTTGCTCCTGCCGAGAAAGTATCCATCATGGCTGATGCAATGCGGCGGCTGCATACGCTTGATCCGGC
TACCTGCCCATTCGACCACCAAGCGAAACATCGCATCGAGCGAGCACGTACTCGGATGGAAGCCGGTCTT
GTCGATCAGGATGATCTGGACGAAGAGCATCAGGGGCTCGCGCCAGCCGAACTGTTCGCCAGGCTCAAGG
CGAGCATGCCCGACGGCGAGGATCTCGTCGTGACCCATGGCGATGCCTGCTTGCCGAATATCATGGTGGA
AAATGGCCGCTTTTCTGGATTCATCGACTGTGGCCGGCTGGGTGTGGCGGACCGCTATCAGGACATAGCG
TTGGCTACCCGTGATATTGCTGAAGAGCTTGGCGGCGAATGGGCTGACCGCTTCCTCGTGCTTTACGGTA
TCGCCGCTCCCGATTCGCAGCGCATCGCCTTCTATCGCCTTCTTGACGAGTTCTTCTGAGCGGGACTCTG
GGGTTCGAAATGACCGACCAAGCGACGCCCAACCTGCCATCACGAGATTTCGATTCCACCGCCGCCTTCT
ATGAAAGGTTGGGCTTCGGAATCGTTTTCCGGGACGCCGGCTGGATGATCCTCCAGCGCGGGGATCTCAT
GCTGGAGTTCTTCGCCCACCCTAGGGGGAGGCTAACTGAAACACGGAAGGAGACAATACCGGAAGGAACC
CGCGCTATGACGGCAATAAAAAGACAGAATAAAACGCACGGTGTTGGGTCGTTTGTTCATAAACGCGGGG
TTCGGTCCCAGGGCTGGCACTCTGTCGATACCCCACCGAGACCCCATTGGGGCCAATACGCCCGCGTTTC
TTCCTTTTCCCCACCCCACCCCCCAAGTTCGGGTGAAGGCCCAGGGCTCGCAGCCAACGTCGGGGCGGCA
GGCCCTGCCATAGCCTCAGGTTACTCATATATACTTTAGATTGATTTAAAACTTCATTTTTAATTTAAAA
GGATCTAGGTGAAGATCCTTTTTGATAATCTCATGACCAAAATCCCTTAACGTGAGTTTTCGTTCCACTG
AGCGTCAGACCCCGTAGAAAAGATCAAAGGATCTTCTTGAGATCCTTTTTTTCTGCGCGTAATCTGCTGC
TTGCAAACAAAAAAACCACCGCTACCAGCGGTGGTTTGTTTGCCGGATCAAGAGCTACCAACTCTTTTTC
CGAAGGTAACTGGCTTCAGCAGAGCGCAGATACCAAATACTGTTCTTCTAGTGTAGCCGTAGTTAGGCCA
CCACTTCAAGAACTCTGTAGCACCGCCTACATACCTCGCTCTGCTAATCCTGTTACCAGTGGCTGCTGCC
AGTGGCGATAAGTCGTGTCTTACCGGGTTGGACTCAAGACGATAGTTACCGGATAAGGCGCAGCGGTCGG
GCTGAACGGGGGGTTCGTGCACACAGCCCAGCTTGGAGCGAACGACCTACACCGAACTGAGATACCTACA
GCGTGAGCTATGAGAAAGCGCCACGCTTCCCGAAGGGAGAAAGGCGGACAGGTATCCGGTAAGCGGCAGG
GTCGGAACAGGAGAGCGCACGAGGGAGCTTCCAGGGGGAAACGCCTGGTATCTTTATAGTCCTGTCGGGT
TTCGCCACCTCTGACTTGAGCGTCGATTTTTGTGATGCTCGTCAGGGGGGCGGAGCCTATGGAAAAACGC
CAGCAACGCGGCCTTTTTACGGTTCCTGGCCTTTTGCTGGCCTTTTGCTCACATGTTCTT
Features (pLannotate 1.2.2; 16 found; start..end, strand, type, name):
      8..42      +  rep_origin     RSF ori (fragment): Plasmids containing the RSF 1030 origin of replication can be propagated in E. coli cells that contain additional plasmids with compatible origins.
    110..413     +  enhancer       CMV enhancer: human cytomegalovirus immediate early enhancer
    414..617     +  promoter       CMV promoter: human cytomegalovirus (CMV) immediate early promoter
    662..1378    +  CDS            YPet: YPet is a basic (constitutively fluorescent) yellow fluorescent protein published in 2005, derived from Aequorea victoria. It has moderate acid sensitivity.
   1379..1413    +  misc_feature   MCS (fragment): multiple cloning site
   1436..1753    +  CDS            miniSOG: miniSOG is a basic (constitutively fluorescent) cyan fluorescent protein published in 2011, derived from Arabidopsis thaliana. It requires the cofactor flavin for fluorescence.
   1910..1994    +  CDS            large T antigen (fragment): large T antigen from SV40 (simian virus 40)
   2017..2138    +  polyA_signal   SV40 poly(A) signal: SV40 polyadenylation signal
   2172..2600    -  rep_origin     f1 ori (sequence partly withheld): f1 bacteriophage origin of replication; arrow indicates direction of (+) strand synthesis
   2627..2731    +  promoter       AmpR promoter: bla
   2733..3090    +  promoter       SV40 promoter: SV40 enhancer and early promoter
   3125..3919    +  CDS            NeoR/KanR: aminoglycoside phosphotransferase from Tn5; aph(3')-II (or nptII); confers resistance to neomycin, kanamycin, and G418 (Geneticin®)
   3940..4092    +  CDS            ble (fragment): BLE_KLEPN - Experimental evidence at protein level: Swiss-Prot protein existence level 1. Binding protein with a strong affinity to the bleomycin family of antibiotics. Binds to CL990; an antimitotic-antibiotic compound. From Klebsiella pneumoniae.
   4151..4198    +  polyA_signal   HSV TK poly(A) signal: herpes simplex virus thymidine kinase polyadenylation signal (Cole and Stacy, 1985)
   4289..4305    -  polyA_signal   bGH poly(A) signal (fragment): bovine growth hormone polyadenylation signal
   4527..5115    +  rep_origin     ori: high-copy-number ColE1/pMB1/pBR322/pUC origin of replication
