[The description below was written by a language model from this plasmid's Addgene catalogue record and pLannotate feature annotations shown in this document.]
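Description:
pYpet-Optop38i is a 5,180 bp mammalian expression plasmid built on pYpet-C1, a backbone the depositing lab derived from the pExFP-C1 family. It replicates in E. coli at high copy from a ColE1/pUC-type origin and also carries an f1 origin. A single NeoR/KanR (aminoglycoside phosphotransferase) gene does double duty. The bacterial AmpR (bla) promoter drives it for kanamycin selection, and the SV40 enhancer/early promoter, with an HSV TK polyadenylation signal, drives it for G418 selection of transfected mammalian cells. Short annotated fragments such as the RSF ori, ble, bGH poly(A) and large T antigen hits are probably backbone remnants or partial homology matches rather than functional parts.

The expression cassette uses the CMV immediate-early enhancer and promoter to transcribe a single fusion protein, terminated by the SV40 poly(A) signal. The yellow fluorescent protein YPet sits at the N terminus. It is followed, across residual multiple cloning site sequence, by the roughly 480 bp synthetic Optop38i insert, cloned between EcoRI and BamHI sites that both remain intact. According to the record, this insert comprises the Avena sativa LOV2-Jα photosensor domain (residues 404–546, wild-type) joined to a p38 inhibitor peptide designated MK3BD3-13F. The automated annotation labels this region "miniSOG", which most likely reflects sequence similarity among phototropin LOV2 domains, since miniSOG is itself LOV2-derived.

In LOV2-based designs of this kind, blue light generally unfolds the Jα helix and exposes an attached peptide. This fits the stated purpose of light-regulated inhibition of p38 MAPK, with the YPet tag allowing expressing cells to be identified. The associated publication describes the design as an optogenetic MAPK inhibitor used to study how transcription-regulating circuitry responds to temporally encoded inputs.
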