Addgene plasmid #89749: pYpet-Optop38i
Purpose: Expression of light-regulated p38 inhibitor, Ypet-fused, wild-type photosensor, inhibitor MK3BD3-13F
Depositing lab: Michael Courtney. Depositing organization: Turku Bioscience Centre. Publication: A simple optogenetic MAPK inhibitor design reveals resonance between transcription-regulating circuitry and temporally-encoded inputs. Melero-Fernandez de Mera RM, Li LL, Popinigis A, Cisek K, Tuittila M, Yadav L, Serva A, Courtney MJ. Nat Commun. 2017 May 12;8:15017. doi: 10.1038/ncomms15017. PubMed 28497795.
Backbone
  Vector backbone: pYpet-C1
  Backbone manufacturer: Derived by our lab using pExFP-C1 and JNKAREV
  Backbone size w/o insert (bp): 4731
  Total vector size (bp): 5180
  Vector type: Mammalian Expression ; Fluorescent protein
  Selectable markers: Neomycin (select with G418)
Growth in bacteria
  Bacterial resistance: Kanamycin, 50 μg/mL
  Growth temperature: 37°C
  Growth strain: DH5alpha
  Copy number: High Copy
Gene/Insert
  Gene/Insert name: Optop38i3 (alt name: AsLov2Jalpha (404-546)-3-13F)
  Species: Synthetic; Avena Sativa and
  Insert size (bp): 481
  GenBank ID: KY595946
  Promoter: CMV
  Tag / fusion protein: Ypet (N terminal on backbone)
  Cloning method: Restriction Enzyme; 5′ cloning site EcoRI (not destroyed); 3′ cloning site BamHI (not destroyed)
  Sequencing primers: 5′ YFP_Venus-fwd; 3′ fastbac reverse
Resource information
  A portion of this plasmid was derived from a plasmid made by: We designed and assembled the insert from de novo synthesised sequences
Terms and licenses: Academic/Nonprofit Terms; Industry Terms: Not Available to Industry
Depositor comments: Please see Melero-Fernandez de Mera RM*, Li LL*, Popinigis A, Cisek K, Tuittila M, Yadav L, Serva A, Courtney MJ (2017) A simple optogenetic MAPK inhibitor design reveals resonance between transcription-regulating circuitry and temporally-encoded inputs. Nat. Commun. 8, 15017 doi: 10.1038/ncomms15017 in press.
How to cite: pYpet-Optop38i was a gift from Michael Courtney (Addgene plasmid # 89749 ; http://n2t.net/addgene:89749 ; RRID:Addgene_89749)
